>Addgene plasmid #157174 | pD649-HAsp-ICAM2-COMP5AP-AviTag-9xHis | depositor full sequence | sequence record 303457 | Full Sequence
TTTCAATATTATTGAAGCATTTATCAGGGTTATTGTCTCATGAGCGGATACATATTTGAATGTATTTAGA
AAAATAAACAAATAGGGGTCAGTGTTACAACCAATTAACCAATTCTGAACATTATCGCGAGCCCATTTAT
ACCTGAATATGGCTCATAACACCCCTTGCTCATGACCAAAATCCCTTAACGTGAGTTACGCGCGCGTCGT
TCCACTGAGCGTCAGACCCCGTAGAAAAGATCAAAGGATCTTCTTGAGATCCTTTTTTTCTGCGCGTAAT
CTGCTGCTTGCAAACAAAAAAACCACCGCTACCAGCGGTGGTTTGTTTGCCGGATCAAGAGCTACCAACT
CTTTTTCCGAAGGTAACTGGCTTCAGCAGAGCGCAGATACCAAATACTGTTCTTCTAGTGTAGCCGTAGT
TAGCCCACCACTTCAAGAACTCTGTAGCACCGCCTACATACCTCGCTCTGCTAATCCTGTTACCAGTGGC
TGCTGCCAGTGGCGATAAGTCGTGTCTTACCGGGTTGGACTCAAGACGATAGTTACCGGATAAGGCGCAG
CGGTCGGGCTGAACGGGGGGTTCGTGCACACAGCCCAGCTTGGAGCGAACGACCTACACCGAACTGAGAT
ACCTACAGCGTGAGCTATGAGAAAGCGCCACGCTTCCCGAAGGGAGAAAGGCGGACAGGTATCCGGTAAG
CGGCAGGGTCGGAACAGGAGAGCGCACGAGGGAGCTTCCAGGGGGAAACGCCTGGTATCTTTATAGTCCT
GTCGGGTTTCGCCACCTCTGACTTGAGCGTCGATTTTTGTGATGCTCGTCAGGGGGGCGGAGCCTATGGA
AAAACGCCAGCAACGCGGCCTTTTTACGGTTCCTGGCCTTTTGCTGGCCTTTTGCTCACATGTTCTTTCC
TGCGTTATCCCCTGATTCTGTGGATAACCGTATTACCGCCTTTGAGTGAGCTGATACCGCTCGCCGCAGC
CGAACGACCGAGCGCAGCGAGTCAGTGAGCGAGGAAGCGGAAGGCGAGAGTAGGGAACTGCCAGGCATCA
AACTAAGCAGAAGGCCCCTGACGGATGGCCTTTTTGCGTTTCTACAAACTCTTTCTGTGTTGTAAAACGA
CGGCCAGTCTTAAGCTCGGGCCCCCTGGGCGGTTCTGATAACGAGTAATCGTTAATCCGCAAATAACGTA
AAAACCCGCTTCGGCGGGTTTTTTTATGGGGGGAGTTTAGGGAAAGAGCATTTGTCAGAATATTTAAGGG
CGCCTGTCACTTTGCTTGATATATGAGAATTATTTAACCTTATAAATGAGAAAAAAGCAACGCACTTTAA
ATAAGATACGTTGCTTTTTCGATTGATGAACACCTATAATTAAACTATTCATCTATTATTTATGATTTTT
TGTATATACAATATTTCTAGTTTGTTAAAGAGAATTAAGAAAATAAATCTCGAAAATAATAAAGGGAAAA
TCAGTTTTTGATATCAAAATTATACATGTCAACGATAATACAAAATATAATACAAACTATAAGATGTTAT
CAGTATTTATTATCATTTAGAATAAATTTTGTGTCGCCCTTAATTGTGAGCGGATAACAATTACGAGCTT
CATGCACAGTGGCGTTGACTCAATATTGGCCATTAGCCATATTATTCATTGGTTATATAGCATAAATCAA
TATTGGCTATTGGCCATTGCATACGTTGTATCTATATCATAATATGTACATTTATATTGGCTCATGTCCA
ATATGACCGCCATGTTGGCATTGATTATTGACTAGTTATTAATAGTAATCAATTACGGGGTCATTAGTTC
ATAGCCCATATATGGAGTTCCGCGTTACATAACTTACGGTAAATGGCCCGCCTGGCTGACCGCCCAACGA
CCCCCGCCCATTGACGTCAATAATGACGTATGTTCCCATAGTAACGCCAATAGGGACTTTCCATTGACGT
CAATGGGTGGAGTATTTACGGTAAACTGCCCACTTGGCAGTACATCAAGTGTATCATATGCCAAGTACGC
CCCCTATTGACGTCAATGACGGTAAATGGCCCGCCTGGCATTATGCCCAGTACATGACCTTATGGGACTT
TCCTACTTGGCAGTACATCTACGTATTAGTCATCGCTATTACCATGGTGATGCGGTTTTGGCAGTACATC
AATGGGCGTGGATAGCGGTTTGACTCACGGGGATTTCCAAGTCTCCACCCCATTGACGTCAATGGGAGTT
TGTTTTGGCACCAAAATCAACGGGACTTTCCAAAATGTCGTAACAACTCCGCCCCATTGACGCAAATGGG
CGGTAGGCGTGTACGGTGGGAGGTCTATATAAGCAGAGCTCGTTTAGTGAACCGTCAGATCGCCTGGAGA
CGCCATCCACGCTGTTTTGACCTCCATAGAAGACACCGGGACCGATCCAGCCTCCGCGGCCGGGAACGGT
GCATTGGAACGCGGATTCCCCGTGCCAAGAGTGACGTAAGTACCGCCTATAGAGTCTATAGGCCCACCCC
CTTGGCTTCGTTAGAACGCGGCTACAATTAATACATAACCTTATGTATCATACACATACGATTTAGGTGA
CACTATAGAATAACATCCACTTTGCCTTTCTCTCCACAGGTGTCCACTCCCAGGTCCAACTGCACCTCGG
TTCTATCGAAAACGCGCCTGCTAGCGCCACCATGAAGACCATCATTGCCCTGAGCTACATCTTCTGCCTG
GTGTTCGCTGCGGCCGCCAAAGTGTTTGAAGTGCACGTGCGGCCTAAGAAACTGGCCGTGGAACCTAAGG
GCAGCCTGGAAGTGAATTGCAGCACCACCTGTAACCAGCCTGAAGTCGGCGGCCTGGAAACAAGCCTGGA
CAAGATTCTGCTGGACGAGCAGGCCCAGTGGAAGCACTACCTGGTGTCCAACATCAGCCACGACACCGTG
CTGCAGTGCCACTTTACCTGTAGCGGCAAGCAAGAGAGCATGAACAGCAACGTTTCCGTGTACCAGCCTC
CTCGGCAAGTGATCCTGACACTGCAGCCTACACTGGTGGCCGTGGGCAAGAGCTTCACCATCGAGTGTAG
AGTGCCCACAGTGGAACCCCTGGACTCTCTGACCCTGTTCCTGTTCAGAGGCAACGAGACACTGCACTAC
GAGACATTCGGAAAGGCTGCCCCTGCTCCTCAAGAGGCCACAGCCACCTTTAACAGCACCGCCGATAGAG
AGGACGGCCACAGAAATTTCAGCTGCCTGGCCGTGCTGGACCTGATGAGCAGAGGCGGCAATATCTTCCA
CAAGCACAGCGCCCCTAAGATGCTGGAAATCTACGAGCCCGTGTCCGACAGCCAAGGCGCGCCGGAAGAT
CAAGTTGATCCAAGATTGATTGATGGCAAGGGCGGATCTCTGGAGGTGCTGTTCCAGGGACCAGGCGGAA
GCGGCAATCCCGGCGGCGATCTGGCCCCCCAGATGCTGCGCGAGCTGCAGGAGACCAATGCCGCCCTGCA
GGACGTGCGCGAGCTGCTGCGCCACCGCGTGAAGGAGATCACCTTCCTGAAGAACACCGTGATGGAGTGC
GACGCCTGCGGTATGCAGCCCTCTAGAGGCTCCGGCTCCATCATCCCAGTTGAGGAGGAGAACCCGGACT
TCTGGAACCGCGAGGCAGCCGAGGCCCTGGGTGCCGCCAAGAAGCTGCAGCCTGCACAGACAGCCGCCAA
GAACCTCATCATCTTCCTGGGCGATGGGATGGGGGTGTCTACGGTGACAGCTGCCAGGATCCTAAAAGGG
CAGAAGAAGGACAAACTGGGGCCTGAGATACCCCTGGCCATGGACCGCTTCCCATATGTGGCTCTGTCCA
AGACATACAATGTAGACAAACATGTGCCAGACAGTGGAGCCACAGCCACGGCCTACCTGTGCGGGGTCAA
GGGCAACTTCCAGACCATTGGCTTGAGTGCAGCCGCCCGCTTTAACCAGTGCAACACGACACGCGGCAAC
GAGGTCATCTCCGTGATGAATCGGGCCAAGAAAGCAGGGAAGTCAGTGGGAGTGGTAACCACCACACGAG
TGCAGCACGCCTCGCCAGCCGGCACCTACGCCCACACGGTGAACCGCAACTGGTACTCGGACGCCGACGT
GCCTGCCTCGGCCCGCCAGGAGGGGTGCCAGGACATCGCTACGCAGCTCATCTCCAACATGGACATTGAC
GTGATCCTAGGTGGAGGCCGAAAGTACATGTTTCGCATGGGAACCCCAGACCCTGAGTACCCAGATGACT
ACAGCCAAGGTGGGACCAGGCTGGACGGGAAGAATCTGGTGCAGGAATGGCTGGCGAAGCGCCAGGGTGC
CCGGTATGTGTGGAACCGCACTGAGCTCATGCAGGCTTCCCTGGACCCGTCTGTGACCCATCTCATGGGT
CTCTTTGAGCCTGGAGACATGAAATACGAGATCCACCGAGACTCCACACTGGACCCCTCCCTGATGGAGA
TGACAGAGGCTGCCCTGCGCCTGCTGAGCAGGAACCCCCGCGGCTTCTTCCTCTTCGTGGAGGGTGGTCG
CATCGACCATGGTCATCATGAAAGCAGGGCTTACCGGGCACTGACTGAGACGATCATGTTCGACGACGCC
ATTGAGAGGGCGGGCCAGCTCACCAGCGAGGAGGACACGCTGAGCCTCGTCACTGCCGACCACTCCCACG
TCTTCTCCTTCGGAGGCTACCCCCTGCGAGGGAGCTCCATCTTCGGGCTGGCCCCTGGCAAGGCCCGGGA
CAGGAAGGCCTACACGGTCCTCCTATACGGAAACGGTCCAGGCTATGTGCTCAAGGACGGCGCCCGGCCG
GATGTTACCGAGAGCGAGAGCGGGAGCCCCGAGTATCGGCAGCAGTCAGCAGTGCCCCTGGACGAAGAGA
CCCACGCAGGCGAGGACGTGGCGGTGTTCGCGCGCGGCCCGCAGGCGCACCTGGTTCACGGCGTGCAGGA
GCAGACCTTCATAGCGCACGTCATGGCCTTCGCCGCCTGCCTGGAGCCCTACACCGCCTGCGACCTGGCG
CCCCCCGCCGGCACCACCGACGCCGCGCACCCGGGTGGCGGAGGACTGAACGACATCTTCGAGGCTCAGA
AAATCGAATGGCACGAACATCACCATCACCATCACCATCACCATTAAGGCCGGCCTGTAGTCACTGGCAC
AACGCGTTACCCGGTAAGCCAATCGGGTATACACGGTCGTCATACTGCAGACAGGGTTCTTCTACTTTGC
AAGATAGTCTTGAGTAGTAAAATAAATAGATAGAGAAAATCAGCCTCGACTGTGCCTTCTAGTTGCCAGC
CATCTGTTGTTTGCCCCTCCCCCGTGCCTTCCTTGACCCTGGAAGGTGCCACTCCCACTGTCCTTTCCTA
ATAAAATGAGGAAATTGCATCACAACACTCAACCCTATCTCGGTCTATTCTTTTGATTTATAAGGGATTT
TGCCGATTTCGGCCTATTGGTTAAAAAATGAGCTGATTTAACAAAAATTTAACGCGAATTAATTCTGTGG
AATGTGTGTCAGTTAGGGTGTGGAAAGTCCCCAGGCTCCCCAGCAGGCAGAAGTATGCAAAGCATGCATC
TCAATTAGTCAGCAACCAGGTGTGGAAAGTCCCCAGGCTCCCCAGCAGGCAGAAGTATGCAAAGCATGCA
TCTCAATTAGTCAGCAACCATAGTCCCGCCCCTAACTCCGCCCATCCCGCCCCTAACTCCGCCCAGTTCC
GCCCATTCTCCGCCCCATGGCTGACTAATTTTTTTTATTTATGCAGAGGCCGAGGCCGCCTCTGCCTCTG
AGCTATTCCAGAAGTAGTGAGGAGGCTTTTTTGGAGGCCTAGGCTTTTGCAAAAAGCTCCCGGGAGCTTG
TATATCCATTTTCGGATCTGATCAGCACGTGTTGACAATTAATCATCGGCATAGTATATCGGCATAGTAT
AATACGACAAGGTGAGGAACTAAACCATGACCGAGTACAAGCCCACGGTGCGCCTCGCCACCCGCGACGA
CGTCCCCAGGGCCGTACGCACCCTCGCCGCCGCGTTCGCCGACTACCCCGCCACGCGCCACACCGTCGAT
CCGGACCGCCACATCGAGCGGGTCACCGAGCTGCAAGAACTCTTCCTCACGCGCGTCGGGCTCGACATCG
GCAAGGTGTGGGTCGCGGACGACGGCGCCGCGGTGGCGGTCTGGACCACGCCGGAGAGCGTCGAAGCGGG
GGCGGTGTTCGCCGAGATCGGCCCGCGCATGGCCGAGTTGAGCGGTTCCCGGCTGGCCGCGCAGCAACAG
ATGGAAGGCCTCCTGGCGCCGCACCGGCCCAAGGAGCCCGCGTGGTTCCTGGCCACCGTCGGCGTCTCGC
CCGACCACCAGGGCAAGGGTCTGGGCAGCGCCGTCGTGCTCCCCGGAGTGGAGGCGGCCGAGCGCGCCGG
GGTGCCCGCCTTCCTGGAGACATCCGCGCCCCGCAACCTCCCCTTCTACGAGCGGCTCGGCTTCACCGTC
ACCGCCGACGTCGAGGTGCCCGAAGGACCGCGCACCTGGTGCATGACCCGCAAGCCCGGTGCCTGACACG
TGCTACGAGATTTCGATTCCACCGCCGCCTTCTATGAAAGGTTGGGCTTCGGAATCGTTTTCCGGGACGC
CGGCTGGATGATCCTCCAGCGCGGGGATCTCATGCTGGAGTTCTTCGCCCACCCCAACTTGTTTATTGCA
GCTTATAATGGTTACAAATAAAGCAATAGCATCACAAATTTCACAAATAAAGCATTTTTTTCACTGCATT
CTAGTTGTGGTTTGTCCAAACTCATCAATGTATCTTATCATGTCTGTATACCGTCGACCTCTAGCTAGAG
CTTGGCGTAATCATGGTCATTACCAATGCTTAATCAGTGAGGCACCTATCTCAGCGATCTGTCTATTTCG
TTCATCCATAGTTGCCTGACTCCCCGTCGTGTAGATAACTACGATACGGGAGGGCTTACCATCTGGCCCC
AGCGCTGCGATGATACCGCGAGAACCACGCTCACCGGCTCCGGATTTATCAGCAATAAACCAGCCAGCCG
GAAGGGCCGAGCGCAGAAGTGGTCCTGCAACTTTATCCGCCTCCATCCAGTCTATTAATTGTTGCCGGGA
AGCTAGAGTAAGTAGTTCGCCAGTTAATAGTTTGCGCAACGTTGTTGCCATCGCTACAGGCATCGTGGTG
TCACGCTCGTCGTTTGGTATGGCTTCATTCAGCTCCGGTTCCCAACGATCAAGGCGAGTTACATGATCCC
CCATGTTGTGCAAAAAAGCGGTTAGCTCCTTCGGTCCTCCGATCGTTGTCAGAAGTAAGTTGGCCGCAGT
GTTATCACTCATGGTTATGGCAGCACTGCATAATTCTCTTACTGTCATGCCATCCGTAAGATGCTTTTCT
GTGACTGGTGAGTACTCAACCAAGTCATTCTGAGAATAGTGTATGCGGCGACCGAGTTGCTCTTGCCCGG
CGTCAATACGGGATAATACCGCGCCACATAGCAGAACTTTAAAAGTGCTCATCATTGGAAAACGTTCTTC
GGGGCGAAAACTCTCAAGGATCTTACCGCTGTTGAGATCCAGTTCGATGTAACCCACTCGTGCACCCAAC
TGATCTTCAGCATCTTTTACTTTCACCAGCGTTTCTGGGTGAGCAAAAACAGGAAGGCAAAATGCCGCAA
AAAAGGGAATAAGGGCGACACGGAAATGTTGAATACTCATATTCTTCCTT
Features (pLannotate 1.2.2; 24 found; start..end, strand, type, name):
    119..143     -  CDS            KanR (fragment): aminoglycoside phosphotransferase; aph(3')-Ia; confers resistance to kanamycin
    254..842     +  rep_origin     ori: high-copy-number ColE1/pMB1/pBR322/pUC origin of replication
   1067..1084    +  terminator     rrnB T2 terminator (fragment): transcription terminator T2 from the E. coli rrnB gene
   1109..1128    -  CDS            lacZα (fragment): LacZα fragment of β-galactosidase; lacZ fragment
   1584..1600    +  protein_bind   lac operator: The lac repressor binds to the lac operator to inhibit transcription in E. coli. This inhibition can be relieved by adding lactose or isopropyl-β-D-thiogalactopyranoside (IPTG). lac repressor encoded by lacI
   1843..2146    +  enhancer       CMV enhancer: human cytomegalovirus immediate early enhancer
   2147..2350    +  promoter       CMV promoter: human cytomegalovirus (CMV) immediate early promoter
   2486..2529    +  intron         CMV intron (fragment): modified intron A from human cytomegalovirus
   2581..2599    +  promoter       SP6 promoter: promoter for bacteriophage SP6 RNA polymerase
   2603..2640    +  CDS            IgH signal sequence (fragment): signal sequence from the mouse immunoglobulin heavy chain variable region
   2749..3345    +  CDS            ICAM2 (fragment): ICAM2_HUMAN - Experimental evidence at protein level: Swiss-Prot protein existence level 1. ICAM proteins are ligands for the leukocyte adhesion protein LFA-1 (integrin alpha-L/beta-2). ICAM2 may play a role in lymphocyte recirculation by blocking LFA-1-dependent cell adhesion. It mediates adhesive interactions important for antigen-specific immune response, NK-cell mediated clearance, lymphocyte recirculation, and other cellular interactions important for immune response and surveillance. From Homo sapiens (Human).
   3442..3621    +  CDS            Comp (fragment): COMP_RAT - Experimental evidence at protein level: Swiss-Prot protein existence level 1. May play a role in the structural integrity of cartilage via its interaction with other extracellular matrix proteins such as the collagens and fibronectin. Can mediate the interaction of chondrocytes with the cartilage extracellular matrix through interaction with cell surface integrin receptors. Could play a role in the pathogenesis of osteoarthritis. Potent suppressor of apoptosis in both primary chondrocytes and transformed cells. Suppresses apoptosis by blocking the activation of caspase-3 and by indu
   3609..5061    +  CDS            SEAP (fragment): secreted alkaline phosphatase from human placenta The natural enzyme has a C-terminal transmembrane sequence that is replaced by a GPI anchor.
   5086..5127    +  CDS            AviTag™ (fragment): peptide tag that allows for enzymatic biotinylation
   5131..5154    +  CDS            8xHis: 8xHis affinity tag
   5300..5411    +  polyA_signal   bGH poly(A) signal: bovine growth hormone polyadenylation signal
   5412..5520    +  rep_origin     f1 ori (fragment): f1 bacteriophage origin of replication; arrow indicates direction of (+) strand synthesis
   5534..5863    +  promoter       SV40 promoter: SV40 enhancer and early promoter
   5911..5958    +  promoter       EM7 promoter: synthetic bacterial promoter&nbsp
   5977..6576    +  CDS            PuroR (fragment): puromycin N-acetyltransferase; pac from Streptomyces; confers resistance to puromycin
   6586..6711    +  CDS            ble (fragment): BLE_KLEPN - Experimental evidence at protein level: Swiss-Prot protein existence level 1. Binding protein with a strong affinity to the bleomycin family of antibiotics. Binds to CL990; an antimitotic-antibiotic compound. From Klebsiella pneumoniae.
   6706..6827    +  polyA_signal   SV40 poly(A) signal: SV40 polyadenylation signal
   6880..7740    -  CDS            AmpR: β-lactamase; bla; confers resistance to ampicillin, carbenicillin, and related antibiotics
   7743..89      -  promoter       AmpR promoter (fragment) (across the origin): bla
