[The description below was written by a language model from this plasmid's Addgene catalogue record and pLannotate feature annotations shown in this document.]
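Description:
pD649-HAsp-ICAM2-COMP5AP-AviTag-9xHis is a 7,750 bp mammalian expression plasmid built on the pD649 backbone for producing a secreted, multimerised form of the extracellular domain of human ICAM2 (CD102). It is maintained in E. coli as a high-copy plasmid through a ColE1/pUC-type origin with ampicillin resistance (β-lactamase). The annotation also shows an SV40 early promoter/EM7 promoter unit driving a puromycin N-acetyltransferase gene, followed by an SV40 polyadenylation signal, which could in principle allow puromycin selection in mammalian cells. Short kanamycin-resistance, lacZα, ble and f1 ori matches are only fragments and appear to be backbone remnants. The depositor notes that some plasmids in this collection may carry an IS4-like transposase insertion upstream of the CMV promoter; no such element is annotated in this feature table.

The expression cassette is driven by the CMV enhancer and immediate early promoter, followed by a piece of CMV intron A and an SP6 promoter that also serves as a sequencing primer site. The open reading frame begins with a signal peptide (named HAsp in the construct; the annotation software matched part of it to an immunoglobulin heavy-chain signal sequence), then the 597 bp ICAM2 ectodomain cloned between retained NotI and AscI sites. Downstream, on the backbone, lie the coiled-coil segment of rat cartilage oligomeric matrix protein, which drives pentamer assembly, human placental alkaline phosphatase as an enzymatic reporter, an AviTag for site-specific biotinylation and a polyhistidine tag for purification, ending at a bGH polyadenylation signal. The resulting high-avidity secreted protein suits detection of weak receptor–ligand binding, consistent with its origin in a screen of human IgSF cell-surface protein interactions.
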