Addgene plasmid #157174: pD649-HAsp-ICAM2-COMP5AP-AviTag-9xHis
Purpose: Mammalian expression of cell-surface protein extracellular domain fused to COMP5AP-AviTag-9xHis. Protein is secreted from cells.
Depositing lab: Chris Garcia. Depositing organization: Stanford University. Publication: A Human IgSF Cell-Surface Interactome Reveals a Complex Network of Protein-Protein Interactions. Wojtowicz WM, Vielmetter J, Fernandes RA, Siepe DH, Eastman CL, Chisholm GB, Cox S, Klock H, Anderson PW, Rue SM, Miller JJ, Glaser SM, Bragstad ML, Vance J, Lam AW, Lesley SA, Zinn K, Garcia KC. Cell. 2020 Aug 20;182(4):1027-1043.e17. doi: 10.1016/j.cell.2020.07.025. PubMed 32822567.
Backbone
  Vector backbone: pD649
  Backbone size w/o insert (bp): 7153
  Vector type: Mammalian Expression
Growth in bacteria
  Bacterial resistance: Ampicillin, 100 μg/mL
  Growth temperature: 37°C
  Growth strain: DH5alpha
  Copy number: High Copy
Gene/Insert
  Gene/Insert name: ICAM2
  Species: H. sapiens (human)
  Insert size (bp): 597
  Entrez Gene: ICAM2 (a.k.a. CD102)
  Promoter: CMV/SP6
  Tag / fusion protein: COMP5AP-AviTag-9xHis (C terminal on backbone)
  Cloning method: Restriction Enzyme; 5′ cloning site GCGGCCGC (not destroyed); 3′ cloning site GGCGCGCC (not destroyed)
  Sequencing primers: 5′ ATTTAGGTGACACTATAG; 3′ CGTCGCACTCCATCACGGTG
Resource information
  A portion of this plasmid was derived from a plasmid made by: synthesis by ThermoFisher
Terms and licenses: Academic/Nonprofit Terms; Industry Terms: Not Available to Industry
Depositor comments: Some plasmids in this collection may have an IS4-like element ISVsa5 family transposase upstream of the CMV promoter.
How to cite: pD649-HAsp-ICAM2-COMP5AP-AviTag-9xHis was a gift from Chris Garcia (Addgene plasmid # 157174 ; http://n2t.net/addgene:157174 ; RRID:Addgene_157174)
