>Addgene plasmid #157174 | pD649-HAsp-ICAM2-COMP5AP-AviTag-9xHis | depositor partial sequence | sequence record 303458 | insert (extracellular domain)
AAAGTGTTTGAAGTGCACGTGCGGCCTAAGAAACTGGCCGTGGAACCTAAGGGCAGCCTGGAAGTGAATT
GCAGCACCACCTGTAACCAGCCTGAAGTCGGCGGCCTGGAAACAAGCCTGGACAAGATTCTGCTGGACGA
GCAGGCCCAGTGGAAGCACTACCTGGTGTCCAACATCAGCCACGACACCGTGCTGCAGTGCCACTTTACC
TGTAGCGGCAAGCAAGAGAGCATGAACAGCAACGTTTCCGTGTACCAGCCTCCTCGGCAAGTGATCCTGA
CACTGCAGCCTACACTGGTGGCCGTGGGCAAGAGCTTCACCATCGAGTGTAGAGTGCCCACAGTGGAACC
CCTGGACTCTCTGACCCTGTTCCTGTTCAGAGGCAACGAGACACTGCACTACGAGACATTCGGAAAGGCT
GCCCCTGCTCCTCAAGAGGCCACAGCCACCTTTAACAGCACCGCCGATAGAGAGGACGGCCACAGAAATT
TCAGCTGCCTGGCCGTGCTGGACCTGATGAGCAGAGGCGGCAATATCTTCCACAAGCACAGCGCCCCTAA
GATGCTGGAAATCTACGAGCCCGTGTCCGACAGCCAA
